Addgene plasmid #32253: TAL009
Depositing lab: Keith Joung. Depositing organization: Massachusetts General Hospital. Publication: Targeted gene disruption in somatic zebrafish cells using engineered TALENs. Sander JD, Cade L, Khayter C, Reyon D, Peterson RT, Joung JK, Yeh JR. Nat Biotechnol. 2011 Aug 5;29(8):697-8. doi: 10.1038/nbt.1934. PubMed 21822241.
Backbone
  Vector backbone: pUC57-ΔBsaI
  Backbone size w/o insert (bp): 2708
  Modifications to backbone: Silent valine mutation (C->G) at position 1794 to destroy alternate BsaI restriction site in pUC57
Growth in bacteria
  Bacterial resistance: Ampicillin, 100 μg/mL
  Growth temperature: 37°C
  Growth strain: XL1 Blue
  Copy number: High Copy
Gene/Insert
  Gene/Insert name: TAL009 (alt names: (Type I N-terminal - G/NN); α / NNN / G)
  Insert size (bp): 123
  Cloning method: Restriction Enzyme; 5′ cloning site BbsI (destroyed during cloning); 3′ cloning site BamHI (not destroyed)
  Sequencing primers: 5′ OK163
Terms and licenses: Academic/Nonprofit Terms; Industry Terms: Not Available to Industry
How to cite: TAL009 was a gift from Keith Joung (Addgene plasmid # 32253 ; http://n2t.net/addgene:32253 ; RRID:Addgene_32253)
