[The description below was written by a language model from this plasmid's Addgene catalogue record and pLannotate feature annotations shown in this document.]
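Description:
TAL009 is a small, high-copy bacterial cloning plasmid that stores a single TAL effector repeat module for building engineered TALENs. The backbone is pUC57-ΔBsaI, a pUC57 derivative in which a silent valine codon change (C to G) removes the vector's own BsaI site. That change falls within the annotated β-lactamase gene and presumably leaves BsaI available for manipulating the insert during repeat-array assembly. The plasmid replicates in E. coli from the ColE1/pUC-type origin and is selected with ampicillin through AmpR and its native bla promoter. The other annotated features are ordinary pUC-family remnants: the lac promoter, lac operator and CAP binding site, a lacZα fragment, and short fragments of lacI, bom and rop. None of these contributes to the payload's function.

The insert is a 123 bp fragment that the record describes as a Type I N-terminal (α) unit specifying G through an NN repeat-variable diresidue, meaning one TAL repeat intended to recognise guanine and to sit at the amino-terminal position of an assembled array. It was cloned between a BbsI site, which was destroyed in cloning, and a BamHI site, which was retained. The automated feature table does not annotate the insert, but the sequence length of 2,831 nt matches the backbone plus insert. No eukaryotic promoter, nuclease domain or expression element is recorded, so the plasmid is an archival building block and not an expression construct. It is meant to be combined with sister modules into custom DNA-binding arrays for TALENs, as in the associated work on targeted gene disruption in somatic zebrafish cells.
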