Features (pLannotate 1.2.2; 10 found; start..end, strand, type, name):
    137..236     +  misc_feature   bom (fragment): basis of mobility region from pBR322
    242..399     -  CDS            lacZα (fragment): LacZα fragment of β-galactosidase; lacZ fragment
    634..650     -  protein_bind   lac operator: The lac repressor binds to the lac operator to inhibit transcription in E. coli. This inhibition can be relieved by adding lactose or isopropyl-β-D-thiogalactopyranoside (IPTG). lac repressor encoded by lacI
    658..688     -  promoter       lac promoter: promoter for the E. coli lac operon
    703..724     -  protein_bind   CAP binding site: CAP binding activates transcription in the presence of cAMP. E. coli catabolite activator protein
    737..829     -  CDS            lacI (fragment): lac repressor; lacI; The lac repressor binds to the lac operator to inhibit transcription in E. coli. This inhibition can be relieved by adding lactose or isopropyl-β-D-thiogalactopyranoside (IPTG).
   1012..1600    -  rep_origin     ori: high-copy-number ColE1/pMB1/pBR322/pUC origin of replication
   1771..2631    -  CDS            AmpR: β-lactamase; bla; confers resistance to ampicillin, carbenicillin, and related antibiotics
   2632..2736    -  promoter       AmpR promoter: bla
   2831..35      +  CDS            rop (fragment) (across the origin): Rop protein, which maintains plasmids at low copy number; rop
>Addgene plasmid #32253 | TAL009 | depositor full sequence | sequence record 36565 | TAL009 sequence 2831 bps
TCGCGCGTTTCGGTGATGACGGTGAAAACCTCTGACACATGCAGCTCCCGGAGACGGTCACAGCTTGTCT
GTAAGCGGATGCCGGGAGCAGACAAGCCCGTCAGGGCGCGTCAGCGGGTGTTGGCGGGTGTCGGGGCTGG
CTTAACTATGCGGCATCAGAGCAGATTGTACTGAGAGTGCACCATATGCGGTGTGAAATACCGCACAGAT
GCGTAAGGAGAAAATACCGCATCAGGCGCCATTCGCCATTCAGGCTGCGCAACTGTTGGGAAGGGCGATC
GGTGCGGGCCTCTTCGCTATTACGCCAGCTGGCGAAAGGGGGATGTGCTGCAAGGCGATTAAGTTGGGTA
ACGCCAGGGTTTTCCCAGTCACGACGTTGTAAAACGACGGCCAGTGAATTCGAGCTCGGTACCTCGCGAA
TGCATCTAGAGAAGACAAGAACCTGACCCCAGACCAGGTAGTCGCAATCGCGAACAATAATGGGGGAAAG
CAAGCCCTGGAAACCGTGCAAAGGTTGTTGCCGGTCCTTTGTCAAGACCACGGCCTTAAGAGACCGGATC
CCGGGCCCGTCGACTGCAGAGGCCTGCATGCAAGCTTGGCGTAATCATGGTCATAGCTGTTTCCTGTGTG
AAATTGTTATCCGCTCACAATTCCACACAACATACGAGCCGGAAGCATAAAGTGTAAAGCCTGGGGTGCC
TAATGAGTGAGCTAACTCACATTAATTGCGTTGCGCTCACTGCCCGCTTTCCAGTCGGGAAACCTGTCGT
GCCAGCTGCATTAATGAATCGGCCAACGCGCGGGGAGAGGCGGTTTGCGTATTGGGCGCTCTTCCGCTTC
CTCGCTCACTGACTCGCTGCGCTCGGTCGTTCGGCTGCGGCGAGCGGTATCAGCTCACTCAAAGGCGGTA
ATACGGTTATCCACAGAATCAGGGGATAACGCAGGAAAGAACATGTGAGCAAAAGGCCAGCAAAAGGCCA
GGAACCGTAAAAAGGCCGCGTTGCTGGCGTTTTTCCATAGGCTCCGCCCCCCTGACGAGCATCACAAAAA
TCGACGCTCAAGTCAGAGGTGGCGAAACCCGACAGGACTATAAAGATACCAGGCGTTTCCCCCTGGAAGC
TCCCTCGTGCGCTCTCCTGTTCCGACCCTGCCGCTTACCGGATACCTGTCCGCCTTTCTCCCTTCGGGAA
GCGTGGCGCTTTCTCATAGCTCACGCTGTAGGTATCTCAGTTCGGTGTAGGTCGTTCGCTCCAAGCTGGG
CTGTGTGCACGAACCCCCCGTTCAGCCCGACCGCTGCGCCTTATCCGGTAACTATCGTCTTGAGTCCAAC
CCGGTAAGACACGACTTATCGCCACTGGCAGCAGCCACTGGTAACAGGATTAGCAGAGCGAGGTATGTAG
GCGGTGCTACAGAGTTCTTGAAGTGGTGGCCTAACTACGGCTACACTAGAAGAACAGTATTTGGTATCTG
CGCTCTGCTGAAGCCAGTTACCTTCGGAAAAAGAGTTGGTAGCTCTTGATCCGGCAAACAAACCACCGCT
GGTAGCGGTGGTTTTTTTGTTTGCAAGCAGCAGATTACGCGCAGAAAAAAAGGATCTCAAGAAGATCCTT
TGATCTTTTCTACGGGGTCTGACGCTCAGTGGAACGAAAACTCACGTTAAGGGATTTTGGTCATGAGATT
ATCAAAAAGGATCTTCACCTAGATCCTTTTAAATTAAAAATGAAGTTTTAAATCAATCTAAAGTATATAT
GAGTAAACTTGGTCTGACAGTTACCAATGCTTAATCAGTGAGGCACCTATCTCAGCGATCTGTCTATTTC
GTTCATCCATAGTTGCCTGACTCCCCGTCGTGTAGATAACTACGATACGGGAGGGCTTACCATCTGGCCC
CAGTGCTGCAATGATACCGCGAGAGCCACGCTCACCGGCTCCAGATTTATCAGCAATAAACCAGCCAGCC
GGAAGGGCCGAGCGCAGAAGTGGTCCTGCAACTTTATCCGCCTCCATCCAGTCTATTAATTGTTGCCGGG
AAGCTAGAGTAAGTAGTTCGCCAGTTAATAGTTTGCGCAACGTTGTTGCCATTGCTACAGGCATCGTGGT
GTCACGCTCGTCGTTTGGTATGGCTTCATTCAGCTCCGGTTCCCAACGATCAAGGCGAGTTACATGATCC
CCCATGTTGTGCAAAAAAGCGGTTAGCTCCTTCGGTCCTCCGATCGTTGTCAGAAGTAAGTTGGCCGCAG
TGTTATCACTCATGGTTATGGCAGCACTGCATAATTCTCTTACTGTCATGCCATCCGTAAGATGCTTTTC
TGTGACTGGTGAGTACTCAACCAAGTCATTCTGAGAATAGTGTATGCGGCGACCGAGTTGCTCTTGCCCG
GCGTCAATACGGGATAATACCGCGCCACATAGCAGAACTTTAAAAGTGCTCATCATTGGAAAACGTTCTT
CGGGGCGAAAACTCTCAAGGATCTTACCGCTGTTGAGATCCAGTTCGATGTAACCCACTCGTGCACCCAA
CTGATCTTCAGCATCTTTTACTTTCACCAGCGTTTCTGGGTGAGCAAAAACAGGAAGGCAAAATGCCGCA
AAAAAGGGAATAAGGGCGACACGGAAATGTTGAATACTCATACTCTTCCTTTTTCAATATTATTGAAGCA
TTTATCAGGGTTATTGTCTCATGAGCGGATACATATTTGAATGTATTTAGAAAAATAAACAAATAGGGGT
TCCGCGCACATTTCCCCGAAAAGTGCCACCTGACGTCTAAGAAACCATTATTATCATGACATTAACCTAT
AAAAATAGGCGTATCACGAGGCCCTTTCGTC
