>Addgene plasmid #32253 | TAL009 | addgene partial sequence | sequence record 37771 | LacZ-F2 5'-cctcttcgctattacgccag-3'
ACGCCAGGGTTTTCCCAGTCACGACGTTGTAAAACGACGGCCAGTGAATTCGAGCTCGGTACCTCGCGAA
TGCATCTAGAGAAGACAAGAACCTGACCCCAGACCAGGTAGTCGCAATCGCGAACAATAATGGGGGAAAG
CAAGCCCTGGAAACCGTGCAAAGGTTGTTGCCGGTCCTTTGTCAAGACCACGGCCTTAAGAGACCGGATC
CCGGGCCCGTCGACTGCAGAGGCCTGCATGCAAGCTTGGCGTAATCATGGTCATAGCTGTTTCCTGTGTG
AAATTGTTATCCGCTCACAATTCCACACAACATACGAGCCGGAAGCATAAAGTGTAAAGCCTGGGGTGCC
TAATGAGTGAGCTAACTCACATTAATTGCGTTGCGCTCACTGCCCGCTTTCCAGTCGGGAAACCTGTCGT
GCCAGCTGCATTAATGAATCGGCCAACGCGCGGGGAGAGGCGGTTTGCGTATTGGGCGCTCTTCCGCTTC
CTCGCTCACTGACTCGCTGCGCTCGGTCGTTCGGCTGCGGCGAGCGGTATCAGCTCACTCAAAGGCGGTA
ATACGGTTATCCACAGAATCAGGGGATAACGCAGGAAAGAACATGTGAGCAAAAGGCCAGCAAAAGGCCA
GGAACCGTAAAAAGGCCGCGTTGCTGGCGTTTTTCCATAGGCTCCGCCCCCCTGACGAGCATCACAAAAA
TCGACGCTCAAGTCAGAGGTGGCGAAACCCGACAGGACTATAAAGATACCAGGCGTTTCCCCCTGGAAGC
TCCCTCGTGCGCTCTCCTGTTCCGACCCTGCCGCTTACCGGATACCTGTCCGCCTTTCTCCCTTCGGGAA
GCGTGGCGCTTTCTCATAGCTCACGCTGTA
